Addgene plasmid #67438: pDEST40-ARL2-V5-His6
Purpose: Mammalian expression of hArl2 with C-term V5 and His6 tag
Depositing lab: Richard Kahn. Depositing organization: Emory University. Publication: Tool box: Plasmids for the expression or knockdown of human ARF Family GTPases (ARF/ARL/SAR) and their co-expression in bacteria with N-myristoyltransferases. Kerr SC, Kahn RA. Cell Logist. 2015 Sep 21;5(3):e1090523. doi: 10.1080/21592799.2015.1090523. eCollection 2015 Jul-Sep. PubMed 27057421.
Backbone
  Vector backbone: pcDNA-DEST40
  Backbone manufacturer: Life Technologies
  Vector type: Mammalian Expression
  Selectable markers: Neomycin (select with G418)
Growth in bacteria
  Bacterial resistance: Ampicillin, 100 μg/mL
  Growth temperature: 37°C
  Growth strain: DH5alpha
  Copy number: High Copy
Gene/Insert
  Gene/Insert name: ARL2 (alt name: pRK7n-D40)
  Species: H. sapiens (human)
  Entrez Gene: ARL2 (a.k.a. ARFL2, MRCS1)
  Promoter: CMV
  Tag / fusion protein: V5 (C terminal on backbone); His (C terminal on backbone)
  Cloning method: Gateway Cloning
  Sequencing primers: 5′ CMV-F; 3′ BGH-rev
Terms and licenses: Academic/Nonprofit Terms; Industry Terms: Not Available to Industry
How to cite: pDEST40-ARL2-V5-His6 was a gift from Richard Kahn (Addgene plasmid # 67438 ; http://n2t.net/addgene:67438 ; RRID:Addgene_67438)
