[The description below was written by a language model from this plasmid's Addgene catalogue record.]
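Description:
pDEST40-ARL2-V5-His6 is a mammalian expression plasmid built on the commercial Gateway destination vector pcDNA-DEST40. It carries the human ARL2 coding sequence, which encodes an ARF-like small GTPase of the ARF family. The insert was introduced by Gateway recombination, so the open reading frame sits downstream of the CMV promoter, a strong constitutive promoter for transient or stable expression in a wide range of mammalian cell lines. The reverse sequencing primer listed is a BGH primer, which suggests a bovine growth hormone polyadenylation region lies downstream of the cassette. No feature table is provided, so this and other backbone elements are not directly documented in the record.

The backbone supplies two C-terminal tags, a V5 epitope followed by a six-histidine tag, so ARL2 is expressed as a C-terminally tagged fusion. The V5 epitope allows detection by immunoblotting, immunofluorescence or immunoprecipitation without an ARL2-specific antibody. The His6 tag allows capture on immobilised metal affinity resins. In bacteria the plasmid is maintained at high copy number under ampicillin selection. In mammalian cells a neomycin resistance marker permits G418 selection of stably transfected populations.

The construct belongs to a broader collection of plasmids for expressing or knocking down human ARF, ARL and SAR family GTPases. It is suited to studies that need ectopic, epitope-tagged ARL2 in cultured mammalian cells, such as localisation, interaction or overexpression experiments. The record does not mention any mutation in the insert.
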