>Addgene plasmid #67438 | pDEST40-ARL2-V5-His6 | addgene partial sequence | sequence record 119415 | CMV-F 5'-CGCAAATGGGCGGTAGGCGTG-3'
CTCTCTGGCTAACTAGAGAACCCACTGCTTACTGGCTTATCGAAATTAATACGACTCACTATAGGGAGAC
CCAAGCTGGCTAGTTAAGCTATCAACAAGTTTGTACAAAAAAGCAGGCTTAGAAGGAGATAGAACCATGG
GGCTCCTGACCATTCTGAAGAAGATGAAGCAGAAAGAGCGGGAGCTGCGACTGCTCATGCTTGGCCTGGA
CAATGCTGGAAAGACAACCATCCTGAAGAAGTTCAATGGGGAGGACATCGACACCATCTCCCCAACGCTG
GGCTTCAACATCAAGACCCTGGAGCACCGAGGATTCAAGCTGAACATCTGGGATGTGGGTGGCCAGAAGT
CCCTGCGGTCCTACTGGCGGAACTACTTTGAGAGCACCGATGGCCTCATCTGGGTAGTGGACAGCGCAGA
CCGCCAGCGCATGCAGGACTGCCAGCGGGAGCTCCAGAGCCTGCTGGTGGAGGAGCGCCTGGCCGGAGCA
ACCCTCCTCATCTTTGCTAATAAGCAGGACCTGCCTGGAGCACTGTCCTCTAACGCCATCCGCGAGGCCC
TGGAGCTGGACTCCATCCGCAGCCACCACTGGTGCATCCAGGGCTGCAGCGCCGTCACCGGGGAGAACCT
GCTGCCGGGCATCGACTGGCTCCTGGATGACATTTCCAGCCGCATTTTCACAGCTGACGACCCAGCTTTC
TTGTACAAAGTGGTTGATCTAGAGGGCCCGCGGTTCGAAGGTAAGCCTATCCCTAACCCTCTCCTCGGTC
TCGATTCTACGCGTACCGGTCATCATCACCATCACCATTGAGTTTAAACCCGCTGATCAGCCTCGACTGT
GCCTTCTAGTTGCCAGCCATCTGTTGTT
